Addgene plasmid #61310: pCaSpeR-act5cB-LexAQF
Purpose: Expresses chimeric transactivator LexA_DBD:QF2_AD in Drosophila
Depositing lab: Christopher Potter. Depositing organization: Johns Hopkins University and School of Medicine. Publication: Improved and expanded Q-system reagents for genetic manipulations. Riabinina O, Luginbuhl D, Marr E, Liu S, Wu MN, Luo L, Potter CJ. Nat Methods. 2015 Jan 12. doi: 10.1038/nmeth.3250. PubMed 25581800.
Backbone
  Vector backbone: pCaSpeR
  Vector type: Insect Expression
  Selectable markers: w+ in Drosophila
Growth in bacteria
  Bacterial resistance: Ampicillin, 100 μg/mL
  Growth temperature: 37°C
  Growth strain: DH5alpha
  Copy number: Unknown
Gene/Insert
  Gene/Insert name: LexA_DBD::QF2_AD (alt names: LexA DNA binding domain; QF2 activation domain; chimeric transactivator)
  Species: Synthetic
  Insert size (bp): 1113
Terms and licenses: Academic/Nonprofit Terms; Industry Terms: Not Available to Industry
Depositor comments: Please see this additional reference https://www.ncbi.nlm.nih.gov/pubmed/20434990 for more information on the Q-system.
How to cite: pCaSpeR-act5cB-LexAQF was a gift from Christopher Potter (Addgene plasmid # 61310 ; http://n2t.net/addgene:61310 ; RRID:Addgene_61310)
