[The description below was written by a language model from this plasmid's Addgene catalogue record and pLannotate feature annotations shown in this document.]
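Description:
pCaSpeR-act5cB-LexAQF is a 12.4 kb Drosophila P-element transformation and insect expression vector built on the pCaSpeR backbone. In bacteria it is maintained through a ColE1/pMB1-type origin and selected with ampicillin via the β-lactamase gene; short remnants of the pBR322 bom and rop regions are also annotated. The fly-specific portion is bracketed by the P element 5' and 3' ends, which allow transposase-mediated integration of the intervening DNA into the Drosophila germline. That DNA carries the mini-white marker, a shortened white gene lacking part of its first intron, which restores eye pigmentation in a white mutant background and so identifies transformants. A few additional small white-derived fragments are annotated outside the P-element ends.

The payload is a synthetic chimeric transactivator of about 1.1 kb, LexA_DBD::QF2_AD, placed downstream of the Drosophila actin 5C promoter, which drives strong, broad expression. The feature table shows the bacterial LexA coding region followed directly by a fragment of Neurospora crassa qa-1F (QF), matching the described fusion of the LexA DNA-binding domain to the QF2 activation domain. A short actin-like match annotated after the fusion probably reflects actin 5C-derived downstream sequence, though the record does not identify a terminator explicitly. The fusion should bind LexA operator sites and activate reporters or effectors placed under them, using the Q-system activation domain in place of a more conventional one. The construct belongs to an expanded set of Q-system reagents for genetic manipulation in flies. With its ubiquitous promoter, it suits testing transactivator activity in cultured insect cells or in transgenic animals.
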