Features (pLannotate 1.2.2; 14 found; start..end, strand, type, name):
      1..586     +  misc_feature   P element 5' end: No description available
   1364..4246    -  CDS            mini-white: Drosophila white gene eye color pigment; white; This is a modified version of the white gene lacking part of the first intron.
   4770..7303    +  promoter       Ac5 promoter: Drosophila melanogaster actin 5C promoter
   7352..7957    +  CDS            lexA: LEXA_ECOLI - Also known as exrA, spr, tsl, umuA. Experimental evidence at protein level: Swiss-Prot protein existence level 1. Represses a number of genes involved in the response to DNA damage (SOS response), including recA and lexA. Binds to the 16 bp palindromic sequence 5'-CTGTATATATATACAG-3'. In the presence of single- stranded DNA, RecA interacts with LexA causing an autocatalytic cleavage which disrupts the DNA-binding part of LexA, leading to derepression of the SOS regulon and eventually DNA repair. Implicated in hydroxy radical-mediated cell death induced by hydroxyurea treatment (Pu
   7961..8461    +  CDS            qa-1f (fragment): QA1F_NEUCR - Protein predicted: Swiss-Prot protein existence level 4. Transcription activation of genes for enzymes and proteins of quinate metabolism by binding to a 16 base-pair sequence (consensus 5'- GGRTAARYRYTTAYCC-3') in front of each Qa genes. From Neurospora crassa (strain ATCC 24698 / 74-OR23-1A / CBS 708.71 / DSM 1257 / FGSC 987).
   8542..8637    +  CDS            ACT_DICVI: Experimental evidence at transcript level: Swiss-Prot protein existence level 2. Actins are highly conserved proteins that are involved in various types of cell motility and are ubiquitously expressed in all eukaryotic cells. From Dictyocaulus viviparus (Bovine lungworm).
   9428..9660    +  misc_feature   P element 3' end: P element 3' end
   9660..10162   +  gene           mini-white (fragment): white; This modified version of the white gene lacks part of the first intron.
  10161..10230   -  misc_feature   bom (fragment): basis of mobility region from pBR322
  10332..10367   -  CDS            rop (fragment): Rop protein, which maintains plasmids at low copy number; rop
  10462..10566   +  promoter       AmpR promoter: bla
  10567..11427   +  CDS            AmpR: β-lactamase; bla; confers resistance to ampicillin, carbenicillin, and related antibiotics
  11598..12186   +  rep_origin     ori: high-copy-number ColE1/pMB1/pBR322/pUC origin of replication
  12192..12420   +  CDS            mini-white (fragment): Drosophila white gene eye color pigment; white; This is a modified version of the white gene lacking part of the first intron.
>Addgene plasmid #61310 | pCaSpeR-act5cB-LexAQF | depositor full sequence | sequence record 99640 | pCaSpeR-act5cB-LexAQF sequence 12420 bps
CATGATGAAATAACATAAGGTGGTCCCGTCGATAGCCGAAGCTTACCGAAGTATACACTTAAATTCAGTG
CACGTTTGCTTGTTGAGAGGAAAGGTTGTGTGCGGACGAATTTTTTTTTGAAAACATTAACCCTTACGTG
GAATAAAAAAAAATGAAATATTGCAAATTTTGCTGCAAAGCTGTGACTGGAGTAAAATTAATTCACGTGC
CGAAGTGTGCTATTAAGAGAAAATTGTGGGAGCAGAGCCTTGGGTGCAGCCTTGGTGAAAACTCCCAAAT
TTGTGATACCCACTTTAATGATTCGCAGTGGAAGGCTGCACCTGCAAAAGGTCAGACATTTAAAAGGAGG
CGACTCAACGCAGATGCCGTACCTAGTAAAGTGATAGAGCCTGAACCAGAAAAGATAAAAGAAGGCTATA
CCAGTGGGAGTACACAAACAGAGTAAGTTTGAATAGTAAAAAAAATCATTTATGTAAACAATAACGTGAC
TGTGCGTTAGGTCCTGTTCATTGTTTAATGAAAATAAGAGCTTGAGGGAAAAAATTCGTACTTTGGAGTA
CGAAATGCGTCGTTTAGAGCAGCAGCCGAATTAATTCTAGTTCCAGTGAAATCCAAGCATTTTCTAAATT
AAATGTATTCTTATTATTATAGTTGTTATTTTTGATATATATAAACAACACTATTATGCCCACCATTTTT
TTGAGATGCATCTACACAAGGAACAAACACTGGATGTCACTTTCAGTTCAAATTGTAACGCTAATCACTC
CGAACAGGTCACAAAAAATTACCTTAAAAAGTCATAATATTAAATTAGAATAAATATAGCTGTGAGGGAA
ATATATACAAATATATTGGAGCAAATAAATTGTACATACAAATATTTATTACTAATTTCTATTGAGACGA
AATGAACCACTCGGAACCATTTGAGCGAACCGAATCGCGCGGAACTAACGACAGTCGCTCCAAGGTCGTC
GAACAAAAGGTGAATGTGTTGCGGAGAGCGGGTGGGAGACAGCGAAAGAGCAACTACGAAACGTGGTGTG
GTGGAGGTGAATTATGAAGAGGGCGCGCGATTTGAAAAGTATGTATATAAAAAATATATCCCGGTGTTTT
ATGTAGCGATAAACGAGTTTTTGATGTAAGGTATGCAGGTGTGTAAGTCTTTTGGTTAGAAGACAAATCC
AAAGTCTACTTGTGGGGATGTTCGAAGGGGAAATACTTGTATTCTATAGGTCATATCTTGTTTTTATTGG
CACAAATATAATTACATTAGCTTTTTGAGGGGGCAATAAACAGTAAACACGATGGTAATAATGGTAAAAA
AAAAAACAAGCAGTTATTTCGGATATATGTCGGCTACTCCTTGCGTCGGGCCCGAAGTCTTAGAGCCAGA
TATGCGAGCACCCGGAAGCTCACGATGAGAATGGCCAGACCCACGTAGTCCAGCGGCAGATCGGCGGCGG
AGAAGTTAAGCGTCTCCAGGATGACCTTGCCCGAACTGGGGCACGTGGTGTTCGACGATGTGCAGCTAAT
TTCGCCCGGCTCCACGTCCGCCCATTGGTTAATCAGCAGACCCTCGTTGGCGTAACGGAACCATGAGAGG
TACGACAACCATTTGAGGTATACTGGCACCGAGCCCGAGTTCAAGAAGAAGCCGCCAAAGAGCAGGAATG
GTATGATAACCGGCGGACCCACAGACAGCGCCATCGAGGTCGAGGAGCTGGCGCAGGATATTAGATATCC
GAAGGACGTTGACACATTGGCCACCAGAGTGACCAGCGCCAGGCAGTTGAAGAAGTGCAGCACTCCGGCC
CGCAGTCCGATCATCGGATAGGCAATCGCCGTGAAGACCAGTGGCACTGTGAGAAAAAGCGGTAATTCGG
CAATCGTTTTGCCCAGAAAGTATGTGTCACAGCGATAAAGTCGACTTCGGGCCTCCCTCATAAAAACTGG
CAGCTCTGAGGTGAACACCTAAATCGAATCGATTCATTAGAAAGTTAGTAAATTATTAATATGCAAATGT
ATTCTAAACAAGACTTACATTTATCGTGGCAAAGACGTTTTGAAAGGTCATGTTGGTCAGGAAGAGGAAG
ATGGCTCCGTTGATATTCATCACGCCCACTTGCGTGAGTTGTTGGCCCAAAAAGATGAGGCCAATCAAGA
TGGCAACCATCTGCAAATTAAAATGTTACTCGCATCTCATTAATATTCATATCTTCAACATGTTCGCGAG
TTAAATGAAATTTATTTATTTTCTGCAAAACTATAAACTATACATCTCATTGAAAAAAACTAAGAAGGGT
GTGGAATCAGGCAATTCTAACTAAAATCTAGCGAATTTGTTTCCAAGAATTGTAAGCGTTATATCATTTG
TTTCCACTGGAACCACTCACCGTTGTCTGAATAAGTCGCACTTTTACGAGGAGTGGTTCCTTGAGCACCG
ACAGCCAGGATCGCCACAGGACCGCCCGGAACTGCATGAACCAGGTGGCCTTGTAGGTGTACCCATTCTC
CGGCTGCTCCAGTGGCTTCTCCAAATTTTTGGTGGCCAACAACTGCTCCATATCCCGGGCTACTTTGCTA
ATAGCAAAATTGTCGCATATCTTGGCGATCCGATCACGGGACTCGATCTCCCGTCCGGGCACAACGGCCA
ACACCTGTACGTAAAAGTCCGCCGGATTGTAGTTGGTAGGACACTGGGCACCCACGCTGGATAGGAGTTG
AGATGTAATGTAATGCTAGATACCCTTAATAAACACATCGAACTCACTAGGAAAAGAAGTCGACGGCTTC
GCTGGGAGTGCCCAAGAAAGCTACCCTGCCCTCGGCCATCAGAAGGATCTTGTCAAAGAGCTCAAACAGC
TCGGAAGACGGCTGATGAATGGTCAGGATGACGGTCTTGCCCTTCTGCGACAGCTTCTTCAGCACCTGGA
CGACGCTGTGGGCGGTAAATGAGTCCAGTCCGGAGGTGGGCTCATCGCAGATCAGAAGCGGCGGATCGGT
TAGTGCCTCGGAGGCGAATGCCAGACGCTTCCTTTCTCCGCCGGACAGACCTTTCACCCTGCCGGGCACA
CCGATGATCGTGTGCTGACATTTGCTGAGCGAAAGCTCCTGGATCACCTGATCCACGCGGGCCACTCGCT
GCCGATAGGTCAGATGTCGTGGCATCCGCACCATGGCCTGGAAAATCAGGTGTTCCCTGGCCGTTAGGGA
GCCGATAAAGAGGTCATCCTGCTGGACATAGGCGCACCTGGCCTGCATCTCCTTGGCGTCCACAGGTTGG
CCATTGAGCAGTCGCATCCCGGATGGCGATACTTGGATGCCCTGCGGCGATCGAAAGGCAAGGGCATTCA
GCAGGGTCGTCTTTCCGGCACCGGAACTGCCCATCACGGCCAAAAGTTCGCCCGGATAGGCCACGCCGCA
AACTGAGTTTCAAATTGGTAATTGGACCCTTTATTAAGATTTCACACAGATCAGCCGACTGCGAATAGAA
ACTCACCGTTCTTGAGCAAATGTTTCCTGGGCGCCGGTATGTGTCGCTCGTTGCAGAATAGTCCGCGTGT
CCGGTTGACCAGCTGCCGCCATCCGGAGCCCGGCTGATTGACCGCCCCAAAGATGTCCATATTGTGCCAG
GCATAGGTGAGGTTCTCGGCTAGTTGGCCGCTCCCTGAACCGGAGTCCTCCGGCGGACTGGGTGGCAGGA
GCGTGCCGTAGTTTTTGGCCTGCCCGAAGCCCTGGTTAATGCAGCTCTGCGAAGCCGCTCCGCTGTCACC
CTGCAATGATAGGGGATCTCAAATATCAACTACAAGCGTTATGCTCATCTAACCCCGAACAAAACGAAGT
ATCCTACGAAGTAGGTTTATACTTTTATTTATTTTTTGTGCATCTAGGATCAGCTTAAAATATCTGGTTG
TTATATTTTTTGTAAAAAAGAATGTAGTCGAAAATGAATGCCTTTAGATGTCTTGATCATGATATGATCT
TAAAAATTGTCTTATATAGCGAGCACAGCTACCAGAATAATCTGTTTCGTGTCACTATTTGTTTGTGCGA
TTGCGGTTTGGGATTTTTGTGGGTCGCAGTTCTCACGCCGCAGACAATTTGATGTTGCAATCGCAGTTCC
TATAGATCAAGTGAACTTAAGATGTATGCACATGTACTACTCACATTGTTCAGATGCTCGGCAGATGGGT
GTTTGCTGCCTCCGCGAATTAATAGCTCCTGATCCTCTTGGCCCATTGCCGGGATTTTTCACACTTTCCC
CTGCTTACCCACCCAAAACCAATCACCACCCCAATCACTCAAAAAACAAACAAAAATAAGAAGCGAGAGG
AGTTTTGGCACAGCACTTTGTGTTTAATTGATGGCGTAAACCGCTTGGAGCTTCGTCACGAAACCGCTGA
CAAAGTGCAACTGAAGGCGGACATTGACGCTAGGTAACGCTACAAACGGTGGCGAAAGAGATAGCGGACG
CAGCGGCGAAAGAGACGGCGATATTTCTGTGGACAGAGAAGGAGGCAAACAGCGCTGACTTTGAGTGGAA
TGTCATTTTGAGTGAGAGGTAATCGAAAGAACCTGGTACATCAAATACCCTTGGATCGAAGTAAATTTAA
AACTGATCAGATAAGTTCAATGATATCCAGTGCAGTAAAAAAAAAAAATGTTTTTTTTATCTACTTTCCG
CAAAAATGGGTTTTATTAACTTACATACATACTAGAATTCTATATTCTAAAAACACAAATGATACTTCTA
AAAAAAAATCATGAATGGCATCAACTCTGAATCAAATCTTTGCAGATGCACCTACTTCTCATTTCCACTG
TCACATCATTTTTCCAGATCTCGCTGCCTGTTATGTGGCCCACAAACCAAGACACGTTTTATGGCCATTA
AAGCTGGCTGATCGTCGCCAAACACCAAATACATAATGAATATGTACACATTCGAGAAAGAAGCGATCAA
AGAAGCGTCTTCGGGCGGAGTAGGAGAATGCGGAGGAGAAGGAGAACGAGCTGATCTAGTATCTCTCCAC
AATCCAATGCCAACTGACCAACTGGCCATATTCGGAGCAATTTGAAGCCAATTTCCATCGCCTGGCGATC
GCTCCATTCTTGGCTATATGTTTTTCACCGTTACCCGGGGCCATTTTCAAAGACTCGTCGGCAAGATAAG
ATTGTGTCACTCGCTGTCTCTCTTCATTTGTCGAAGAATGCTGAGGAATTTCGCGATGACGTCGGCGAGT
ATTTTGAAGAATGAGAATAATTTGTATTTATACGAAAATCAGTTAGTGGAATTTTCTACAAAAACATGTT
ATCTATAGATAATTTTGTTGCAAAATATGTTGACTATGACAAAGATTGTATGTATATACCTTTAATGTAT
TCTCATTTTCTTATGTATTTATAATGGCAATGATGATACTGATGATATTTTAAGATGATGCCAGACCACA
GGCTGATTTCTGCGTCTTTTGCCGAACGCAGTGCATGTGCGGTTGTTGTTTTTTGGAATAGTTTCAATTT
TCGGACTGTCCGCTTTGATTTCAGTTTCTTGGCTTATTCAAAAAGCAAAGTAAAGCCAAAAAAGCGAGAT
GGCAATACCAAATGCGGCAAAACGGTAGTGGAAGGAAAGGGGTGCGGGGCAGCGGAAGGAAGGGTGGGGC
GGGGCGTGGCGGGGTCTGTGGCTGGGCGCGACGTCACCGACGTTGGAGCCACTCCTTTGACCATGTGTGC
GTGTGTGTATTATTCGTGTCTCGCCACTCGCCGGTTGTTTTTTTCTTTTTATCTCGCTCTCTCTAGCGCC
ATCTCGTACGCATGCTCAACGCACCGCATGTTGCCGTGTCCTTTATGCGTCATTTTGGCTCGAAATAGGC
AATTATTTAAACAAAGATTAGTCAACGAAAACGCTAAAATAAATAAGTCTACAATATGGTTACTTATTGC
CATGTGTGTGCAGCCAACGATAGCAACAAAAGCAACAACACAGTGGCTTTCCCTCTTTCACTTTTTGTTT
GCAAGCGCGTGCGAGCAAGACGGCACGACCGGCAAACGCAATTACGCTGACAAAGAGCAGACGAAGTTTT
GGCCGAAAAACATCAAGGCGCCTGATACGAATGCATTTGCAATAACAATTGCGATATTTAATATTGTTTA
TGAAGCTGTTTGACTTCAAAACACACAAAAAAAAAAATAAAACAAATTATTTGAAAGAGAATTAGGAATC
GGACAGCTTATCGTTACGGGCTAACAGCACACCGAGACGAAATAGCTTACCTGACGTCACAGCCTCTGGA
AGAACTGCCGCCAAGCAGACGATGCAGAGGACGACACATAGAGTAGCGGAGTAGGCCAGCGTAGTACGCA
TGTGCTTGTGTGTGAGGCGTCTCTCTCTTCGTCTCCTGTTTGCGCAAACGCATAGACTGCACTGAGAAAA
TCGATTACCTATTTTTTATGAATGAATATTTGCACTATTACTATTCAAAACTATTAAGATAGCAATCACA
TTCAATAGCCAAATACTATACCACCTGAGCGATGCAACGAAATGATCAATTTGAGCAAAAATGCTGCATA
TTTAGGACGGCATCATTATAGAAATGCTTCTTGCTGTGTACTTTTCTCTCGTCTGGCAGCTGTTTCGCCG
TTATTGTTAAAACCGGCTTAAGTTAGGTGTGTTTTCTACGACTAGTGAATGCCCTACTAGAAGATGTGTG
TTGCACAAAATGTCCCTGGAATAACCAATTTGAAGTGCAGATAGCAGTAAACGTAAGCTAATATGAATAT
TATTTAACTGTAATGTTTTAATATCGCTGGACATTACTAATAAACCCACTATAAACACATGTACATATGT
ATGTTTTGGCATACAATGAGTAGTTGGGGAAAAAATGTGTAAAAGCACCGTGACCATCACAGCATAAAGA
TAACCAGCTGAAGTATCGAATATGAGTAACCCCCAAATTGAATCACATGCCGCAACTGATAGGACCCATG
GAAGTACACTCTTCATGGCGATATACAAGACACACACAAGCACGAACACCCAGTTGCGGAGGAAATTCTC
CGTAAATGAAAACCCAATCGGCGAACAATTCATACCCATATATGGTAAAAGTTTTGAACGCGACTTGAGA
GCGGAGAGCATTGCGGCTGATAAGGTTTTAGCGCTAAGCGGGCTTTATAAAACGGGCTGCGGGACCAGTT
TTCATATCACTACCGTTTGAGTTCTTGTGCTGTGTGGATACTCCTCCCGACACAAAGCCGCTCCATCAGC
CAGCAGTCGTCTAATCCAGAGACCCCGGATCCAAAATGCCACCCAAGAAGAAGCGAAAAGTAGAAGATCC
AATGAAGGCTCTCACGGCCCGACAACAGGAAGTTTTTGATTTGATACGGGATCATATATCCCAAACGGGT
ATGCCTCCGACCCGCGCAGAGATAGCACAGCGACTGGGCTTTCGATCGCCTAACGCCGCGGAGGAGCACT
TGAAGGCACTGGCCCGCAAGGGTGTCATTGAAATCGTGTCCGGTGCGAGCCGCGGAATCCGGCTGTTGCA
GGAGGAGGAAGAGGGCCTGCCACTGGTGGGACGCGTGGCCGCTGGCGAGCCGCTGCTGGCCCAGCAACAC
ATAGAGGGACACTATCAGGTGGACCCCTCCTTGTTTAAGCCAAATGCTGATTTCCTGTTGCGGGTGTCGG
GAATGTCCATGAAGGACATCGGTATTATGGATGGTGACCTCCTCGCCGTCCATAAGACACAGGATGTCAG
GAACGGCCAGGTAGTCGTTGCCAGGATAGACGATGAGGTCACTGTGAAACGTCTCAAGAAGCAAGGCAAT
AAGGTCGAGCTGCTGCCGGAGAATAGCGAGTTCAAGCCGATCGTGGTGGATCTGCGACAGCAGTCCTTTA
CTATCGAGGGCTTGGCCGTGGGTGTGATCCGCAACGGAGATTGGCTGGGACGTCAGTTGGAGCTCCCTCC
TACCGCCACGGCTACGGCCTCGATAATGCCGCACGTGATGGAGCAGCCTCTCAGTACCAGCATTAACCCC
GTCAACGACCGCTTCAACGGTATTCCCAACCCCACTCCGTATAACTCCGATGCAGCTCTCGATGCTATCA
CTCAGACCAACGATTATGGAAGCGTAAATACACATGGTATCCTCTCTACTTACCCGCCACCGGCTACGCA
CCTTAATGAAGCTTCCGTCGCTCTCGCTCCCGGTGGCGCCCCCCCCCGACCGCCTCCTCCGTATGTTGAC
AGCACGACCAATCACCCGCCGTACCACTCGAATCTGGTTCCAATGGCGAACTTTGGTTACTCGACCGTTG
ATTACGATGCCATGGTTGACGATTTGGCTAGCATTGAATACACGGACGCTGTGGATGTCGACCCACAGTT
TATGACCAATCTGGGATTCGTTCCTGGATGTAACTTCTCCGACATTAATACATACGAACAGTGAGCGGCC
GCGATCCGTCGACCATGAAGATCAAGATCATTGCCCCGCCAGAGCGCAAGTACTCTGTCTGGATCGGTGG
CTCCATCCTGGCTTCGCTGTCCACCTTCCAGCAGATGTGGATCTCCAAGCAGGAGTACGACGAGTCCGGC
CCCTCCATTGTGCACCGCAAGTGCTTCTAAGAAGGATCGCTTGTCTGGGCAAGAGGATCAGGATCGGGAT
GGTCTTGATTCTGCTGGAGGAGGAGGAGGAGAAGTCGAGGAAGCAGCAGCGAAAGTGCAAGTGCGAGTGG
TGGAAGTTTGGAGTGCAGCACAACAAAATCAACAACAACACCAACTACAAGATGAAAAGAGCGGAACCAC
CTGCACACCATCATCACTATCATCATCGTTTTGGGCGCATGTTGTGTGGTTCCAGCGTATTAATATAATT
AATTTATTCCACATGAGATATGATATGATATACTATGTATTTTTTGTTTTTTTTTTATTTGTAAACCTTT
AATATAACAAGAACTACAAAAAATGAAAATGAGCGAAAATGCATATTCTGCCATTCCACACACACACCAA
CAACACCCAACACACGCACACCCACAAGCTTACACACACACATTCGCGGCATGACAAGGACATCAAGATA
AAGAAGAACTTAAAGAAGATATTTCCCAAAGCGCAAAAAGAACACACACACATTGCAAAACACAAACAAC
ACACTAGCGTTTTGTACAATTCGTCAGCAACCTTATGTATTATTTTTTAATTATGATGTAATTATAAACA
AAGTGAAACAAAAATATGAAAACAAAAAGGAAAATCAAATCTGTCTTCTCTTTCTCCCGCTCTCCTCGCT
CTCTGCTGCTAACCTCGCCCTCTCCTCTCTCATCTTTTTGTCTGTCTCTCTTCACATTTTTGCCGGCCGG
CAAAATAATAACCCACACACACTCACACTTGGCTGCAGCCCAAGCTTTGCGTACTCGCAAATTATTAAAA
ATAAAACTTTAAAAATAATTTCGTCTAATTAATATTATGAGTTAATTCAAACCCCACGGACATGCTAAGG
GTTAATCAACAATCATATCGCTGTCTCACTCAGACTCAATACGACACTCAGAATACTATTCCTTTCACTC
GCACTTATTGCAAGCATACGTTAAGTGGATGTCTCTTGCCGACGGGACCACCTTATGTTATTTCATCATG
GTCTGGCCATTCTCATCGTGAGCTTCCGGGTGCTCGCATATCTGGCTCTAAGACTTCGGGCCCGACGCAA
GGAGTAGCCGACATATATCCGAAATAACTGCTTGTTTTTTTTTTTACCATTATTACCATCGTGTTTACTG
TTTATTGCCCCCTCAAAAAGCTAATGTAATTATATTTGTGCCAATAAAAACAAGATATGACCTATAGAAT
ACAAGTATTTCCCCTTCGAACATCCCCACAAGTAGACTTTGGATTTGTCTTCTAACCAAAAGACTTACAC
ACCTGCATACCTTACATCAAAAACTCGTTTATCGCTACATAAAACACCGGGATATATTTTTTATATACAT
ACTTTTCAAATCGCGCGCCCTCTTCATAATTCACCTCCACCACACCACGTTTCGTAGTTGCTCTTTCGCT
GTCTCCCACCCGCTCTCCGCAACACATTCACCTTTTGTTCGACGACCTTGGAGCGACTGTCGTTAGTTCC
GCGCGATTCGGTGCGGTATTTCACACCGCATATGGTGCACTCTCAGTACAATCTGCTCTGATGCCGCATA
GTTAAGCCAGCCCCGACACCCGCCAACACCCGCTGACGCGCCCTGACGGGCTTGTCTGCTCCCGGCATCC
GCTTACAGACAAGCTGTGACCGTCTCCGGGAGCTGCATGTGTCAGAGGTTTTCACCGTCATCACCGAAAC
GCGCGAGACGAAAGGGCCTCGTGATACGCCTATTTTTATAGGTTAATGTCATGATAATAATGGTTTCTTA
GACGTCAGGTGGCACTTTTCGGGGAAATGTGCGCGGAACCCCTATTTGTTTATTTTTCTAAATACATTCA
AATATGTATCCGCTCATGAGACAATAACCCTGATAAATGCTTCAATAATATTGAAAAAGGAAGAGTATGA
GTATTCAACATTTCCGTGTCGCCCTTATTCCCTTTTTTGCGGCATTTTGCCTTCCTGTTTTTGCTCACCC
AGAAACGCTGGTGAAAGTAAAAGATGCTGAAGATCAGTTGGGTGCACGAGTGGGTTACATCGAACTGGAT
CTCAACAGCGGTAAGATCCTTGAGAGTTTTCGCCCCGAAGAACGTTTTCCAATGATGAGCACTTTTAAAG
TTCTGCTATGTGGCGCGGTATTATCCCGTGTTGACGCCGGGCAAGAGCAACTCGGTCGCCGCATACACTA
TTCTCAGAATGACTTGGTTGAGTACTCACCAGTCACAGAAAAGCATCTTACGGATGGCATGACAGTAAGA
GAATTATGCAGTGCTGCCATAACCATGAGTGATAACACTGCGGCCAACTTACTTCTGACAACGATCGGAG
GACCGAAGGAGCTAACCGCTTTTTTGCACAACATGGGGGATCATGTAACTCGCCTTGATCGTTGGGAACC
GGAGCTGAATGAAGCCATACCAAACGACGAGCGTGACACCACGATGCCTGTAGCAATGGCAACAACGTTG
CGCAAACTATTAACTGGCGAACTACTTACTCTAGCTTCCCGGCAACAATTAATAGACTGGATGGAGGCGG
ATAAAGTTGCAGGACCACTTCTGCGCTCGGCCCTTCCGGCTGGCTGGTTTATTGCTGATAAATCTGGAGC
CGGTGAGCGTGGGTCTCGCGGTATCATTGCAGCACTGGGGCCAGATGGTAAGCCCTCCCGTATCGTAGTT
ATCTACACGACGGGGAGTCAGGCAACTATGGATGAACGAAATAGACAGATCGCTGAGATAGGTGCCTCAC
TGATTAAGCATTGGTAACTGTCAGACCAAGTTTACTCATATATACTTTAGATTGATTTAAAACTTCATTT
TTAATTTAAAAGGATCTAGGTGAAGATCCTTTTTGATAATCTCATGACCAAAATCCCTTAACGTGAGTTT
TCGTTCCACTGAGCGTCAGACCCCGTAGAAAAGATCAAAGGATCTTCTTGAGATCCTTTTTTTCTGCGCG
TAATCTGCTGCTTGCAAACAAAAAAACCACCGCTACCAGCGGTGGTTTGTTTGCCGGATCAAGAGCTACC
AACTCTTTTTCCGAAGGTAACTGGCTTCAGCAGAGCGCAGATACCAAATACTGTCCTTCTAGTGTAGCCG
TAGTTAGGCCACCACTTCAAGAACTCTGTAGCACCGCCTACATACCTCGCTCTGCTAATCCTGTTACCAG
TGGCTGCTGCCAGTGGCGATAAGTCGTGTCTTACCGGGTTGGACTCAAGACGATAGTTACCGGATAAGGC
GCAGCGGTCGGGCTGAACGGGGGGTTCGTGCACACAGCCCAGCTTGGAGCGAACGACCTACACCGAACTG
AGATACCTACAGCGTGAGCATTGAGAAAGCGCCACGCTTCCCGAAGGGAGAAAGGCGGACAGGTATCCGG
TAAGCGGCAGGGTCGGAACAGGAGAGCGCACGAGGGAGCTTCCAGGGGGAAACGCCTGGTATCTTTATAG
TCCTGTCGGGTTTCGCCACCTCTGACTTGAGCGTCGATTTTTGTGATGCTCGTCAGGGGGGCGGAGCCTA
TGGAAAAACGCCTTCTTCTTGAACTCGGGCTCGGTGCCAGTATACCTCAAATGGTTGTCGTACCTCTCAT
GGTTCCGTTACGCCAACGAGGGTCTGCTGATTAACCAATGGGCGGACGTGGAGCCGGGCGAAATTAGCTG
CACATCGTCGAACACCACGTGCCCCAGTTCGGGCAAGGTCATCCTGGAGACGCTTAACTTCTCCGCCGCC
GATCTGCCGCTGGACTACGTGGGTCTGGCC
