>Addgene plasmid #61310 | pCaSpeR-act5cB-LexAQF | addgene partial sequence | sequence record 102173 | AC5 5'-ACACAAAGCCGCTCCATCAG-3'
ATGCCACCCAAGAAGAAGCGAAAAGTAGAAGATCCAATGAAGGCTCTCACGGCCCGACAACAGGAAGTTT
TTGATTTGATACGGGATCATATATCCCAAACGGGTATGCCTCCGACCCGCGCAGAGATAGCACAGCGACT
GGGCTTTCGATCGCCTAACGCCGCGGAGGAGCACTTGAAGGCACTGGCCCGCAAGGGTGTCATTGAAATC
GTGTCCGGTGCGAGCCGCGGAATCCGGCTGTTGCAGGAGGAGGAAGAGGGCCTGCCACTGGTGGGACGCG
TGGCCGCTGGCGAGCCGCTGCTGGCCCAGCAACACATAGAGGGACACTATCAGGTGGACCCCTCCTTGTT
TAAGCCAAATGCTGATTTCCTGTTGCGGGTGTCGGGAATGTCCATGAAGGACATCGGTATTATGGATGGT
GACCTCCTCGCCGTCCATAAGACACAGGATGTCAGGAACGGCCAGGTAGTCGTTGCCAGGATAGACGATG
AGGTCACTGTGAAACGTCTCAAGAAGCAAGGCAATAAGGTCGAGCTGCTGCCGGAGAATAGCGAGTTCAA
GCCGATCGTGGTGGATCTGCGACAGCAGTCCTTTACTATCGAGGGCTTGGCCGTGGGTGTGATCCGCAAC
GGAGATTGGCTGGGACGTCAGTTGGAGCTCCCTCCTACCGCCACGGCTACGGCCTCGATAATGCCGCACG
TGATGGAGCAGCCTCTCAGTACCAGCATTAACCCCGTCAACGACCGCTTCAACGGTATTCC
