>Addgene plasmid #61310 | pCaSpeR-act5cB-LexAQF | addgene partial sequence | sequence record 102181 | actin5c-pA-R 5'-ACATCTGCTGGAAGGTGGAC-3'
GAGTACTTGCGCTCTGGCGGGGCAATGATCTTGATCTTCATGGTCGACGGATCGCGGCCGCTCACTGTTC
GTATGTATTAATGTCGGAGAAGTTACATCCAGGAACGAATCCCAGATTGGTCATAAACTGTGGGTCGACA
TCCACAGCGTCCGTGTATTCAATGCTAGCCAAATCGTCAACCATGGCATCGTAATCAACGGTCGAGTAAC
CAAAGTTCGCCATTGGAACCAGATTCGAGTGGTACGGCGGGTGATTGGTCGTGCTGTCAACATACGGAGG
AGGCGGTCGGGGGGGGGCGCCACCGGGAGCGAGAGCGACGGAAGCTTCATTAAGGTGCGTAGCCGGTGGC
GGGTAAGTAGAGAGGATACCATGTGTATTTACGCTTCCATAATCGTTGGTCTGAGTGATAGCATCGAGAG
CTGCATCGGAGTTATACGGAGTGGGGTTGGGAATACCGTTGAAGCGGTCGTTGACGGGGTTAATGCTGGT
ACTGAGAGGCTGCTCCATCACGTGCGGCATTATCGAGGCCGTAGCCGTGGCGGTAGGAGGGAGCTCCAAC
TGACGTCCCAGCCAATCTCCGTTGCGGATCACACCCACGGCCAAGCCCTCGATAGTAAAGGACTGCTGTC
GCAGATCCACCACGATCGGCTTGAACTCGCTATTCTCCGGCAGCAGCTCGACCTTATTGCCTTGCTTCTT
GAGACGTTTCACAGTGACCTCATCGTCTATCCTGGCAACGACTACCTGGCCGTTCCTGACATCCTGTGTC
TTATGGACGGCGAGGAGGTCACC
